>Addgene plasmid #90972 | pRS313 - prp8 V1862Y | addgene full sequence | sequence record 178485 | Addgene NGS Result
ATGAGTGGACTACCGCCCCCACCTCCTGGTTTTGAAGAGGACAGCGACTTAGCACTTCCACCACCACCAC
CACCACCGCCTGGATACGAAATCGAAGAACTGGATAATCCGATGGTGCCATCATCGGTAAATGAGGATAC
ATTCCTTCCGCCTCCACCACCTCCTCCAAGCAACTTCGAAATAAACGCTGAAGAAATTGTGGACTTCACA
TTACCACCGCCACCACCCCCTCCAGGTCTAGATGAATTAGAGACTAAAGCAGAAAAGAAAGTAGAATTAC
ATGGAAAGAGAAAATTGGACATAGGAAAAGATACTTTCGTCACTCGAAAATCAAGAAAGCGTGCAAAAAA
AATGACCAAAAAGGCAAAGAGAAGCAATTTATATACTCCTAAAGCCGAGATGCCACCGGAACATCTGCGA
AAGATTATTAATACTCACAGTGACATGGCCTCCAAAATGTACAATACTGATAAAAAGGCTTTTCTAGGCG
CTCTAAAGTATTTACCGCACGCGATTTTAAAATTGTTAGAGAACATGCCTCATCCATGGGAGCAAGCCAA
AGAAGTTAAAGTTTTATATCACACTTCAGGAGCCATAACATTTGTGAATGAAACACCAAGAGTAATAGAG
CCTGTATATACTGCCCAATGGTCAGCTACTTGGATAGCAATGAGGAGAGAAAAACGAGATAGAACACATT
TTAAAAGAATGAGATTTCCACCTTTCGATGATGACGAACCACCTCTGTCATATGAACAGCACATAGAAAA
TATCGAGCCACTGGATCCTATAAATCTTCCCTTAGACTCTCAAGATGATGAATATGTTAAAGATTGGCTC
TACGATTCCCGGCCCTTGGAGGAGGATAGTAAAAAGGTCAATGGTACATCTTATAAAAAGTGGAGTTTTG
ATTTACCTGAAATGTCGAACTTATATAGGTTATCAACGCCACTTAGAGATGAAGTAACTGACAAAAATTA
CTATTATCTTTTCGATAAAAAATCTTTTTTTAACGGTAAAGCCCTTAATAACGCAATCCCTGGAGGTCCT
AAATTTGAACCTTTATACCCAAGAGAAGAGGAGGAAGATTATAACGAATTCAACTCTATAGATAGAGTAA
TATTTAGGGTTCCTATTAGAAGCGAATATAAGGTAGCGTTTCCTCATCTATATAATTCCCGGCCCCGTTC
AGTGCGCATACCATGGTATAATAATCCAGTGTCGTGTATTATCCAGAACGATGAGGAGTACGACACGCCT
GCACTTTTTTTTGATCCATCGCTGAACCCAATACCTCACTTTATTGATAATAATTCATCCCTCAACGTAT
CAAATACAAAGGAAAACGGTGATTTCACTTTACCTGAAGATTTTGCACCTCTTTTGGCTGAAGAAGAAGA
ACTTATTTTGCCAAATACAAAAGATGCGATGTCGTTATATCATTCACCTTTTCCATTTAATAGAACTAAA
GGAAAAATGGTGAGAGCACAAGATGTTGCCCTGGCTAAAAAATGGTTTTTGCAACATCCTGACGAGGAGT
ATCCCGTTAAAGTTAAGGTCTCTTACCAAAAGCTCTTGAAGAACTACGTGCTAAATGAATTGCACCCTAC
TTTGCCAACAAACCACAACAAAACTAAGTTATTGAAGAGTTTAAAAAATACCAAGTATTTTCAACAAACT
ACAATTGATTGGGTAGAGGCAGGACTCCAGCTATGTCGACAAGGACACAATATGTTAAATTTATTAATCC
ACAGAAAGGGCCTAACTTATTTACATCTCGACTACAATTTCAATTTAAAACCAACTAAAACCTTAACCAC
AAAAGAACGTAAAAAGTCAAGACTTGGAAACTCATTTCATTTGATGCGTGAATTGCTAAAAATGATGAAA
CTGATTGTAGATACACATGTGCAGTTTAGGTTAGGAAATGTAGATGCCTTCCAGTTAGCAGATGGTATAC
ATTATATTTTGAACCACATAGGACAATTGACCGGTATTTATCGTTATAAATATAAAGTAATGCATCAAAT
CCGCGCATGTAAAGATCTGAAACATATCATATATTATAAGTTTAATAAAAATTTGGGAAAAGGACCTGGT
TGTGGATTTTGGCAACCTGCGTGGAGAGTGTGGCTAAATTTCTTAAGAGGCACTATACCACTACTCGAAA
GATATATTGGAAACCTTATCACACGTCAATTTGAAGGCCGTTCTAATGAAATTGTCAAAACTACAACTAA
ACAAAGACTTGACGCCTACTACGATCTTGAGTTACGAAACTCGGTCATGGATGACATTTTAGAAATGATG
CCTGAGAGTATTCGACAGAAAAAGGCAAGAACTATACTGCAACATTTAAGTGAGGCTTGGAGATGTTGGA
AGGCTAATATTCCATGGGATGTTCCTGGTATGCCAGCCCCAATCAAAAAAATAATTGAACGGTATATAAA
ATCCAAAGCTGATGCCTGGGTATCTGCAGCTCATTACAATCGAGAACGTATAAAGCGTGGAGCTCACGTC
GAAAAGACTATGGTTAAAAAAAATCTGGGGCGTTTAACGAGACTTTGGATCAAAAATGAGCAGGAACGTC
AAAGGCAAATACAGAAAAACGGTCCCGAAATTACTCCCGAAGAGGCTACGACCATATTTTCTGTTATGGT
TGAGTGGCTTGAATCAAGGAGCTTTTCACCAATACCATTTCCACCTTTAACTTACAAAAATGATACTAAG
ATATTAGTTCTTGCCCTCGAAGACCTAAAAGATGTCTACGCATCAAAAGTACGTTTAAATGCATCTGAAA
GGGAAGAACTTGCGTTGATAGAGGAGGCTTATGATAATCCTCACGATACTTTGAACAGAATCAAAAAGTA
CTTGTTGACCCAGCGAGTTTTTAAGCCTGTTGATATAACCATGATGGAAAACTATCAAAACATTTCCCCT
GTTTATTCAGTTGATCCCTTGGAAAAGATTACCGATGCATATCTTGATCAGTATTTATGGTACGAAGCTG
ACCAACGAAAGCTTTTCCCAAACTGGATTAAACCAAGTGATTCAGAGATACCACCTCTTCTGGTATACAA
GTGGACTCAGGGTATAAACAACCTATCTGAAATTTGGGATGTATCCAGAGGCCAATCTGCAGTTTTGCTT
GAGACTACTTTGGGTGAAATGGCCGAAAAAATTGACTTTACTTTACTTAATAGATTACTTCGCCTGATTG
TAGATCCTAATATTGCTGACTATATCACTGCAAAAAATAATGTTGTTATCAACTTTAAAGATATGAGTCA
CGTCAACAAATATGGCTTAATACGCGGGTTGAAGTTCGCTTCTTTCATATTCCAATATTACGGACTAGTT
ATAGATCTTTTACTATTGGGTCAGGAAAGGGCTACAGATTTGGCTGGTCCAGCTAACAATCCAAATGAAT
TTATGCAATTCAAGAGCAAAGAAGTAGAAAAGGCACATCCGATCAGACTTTACACCAGATATTTAGATCG
TATATATATGCTTTTTCACTTTGAAGAAGATGAGGGAGAGGAATTGACTGATGAATACTTGGCAGAGAAT
CCAGATCCAAACTTTGAAAACAGCATCGGATACAATAATAGAAAATGCTGGCCCAAAGATTCGCGCATGA
GGCTAATACGTCAGGACGTTAACCTAGGGCGAGCAGTGTTTTGGGAAATTCAAAGTAGGGTGCCAACTTC
GTTAACGTCAATTAAATGGGAAAATGCTTTTGTTTCCGTATACAGTAAAAACAATCCGAACTTACTCTTC
TCTATGTGTGGTTTTGAAGTCAGAATATTACCAAGACAAAGAATGGAAGAGGTGGTTTCTAACGATGAAG
GTGTTTGGGATTTAGTTGACGAAAGAACCAAGCAAAGAACTGCAAAAGCATATTTAAAGGTATCTGAAGA
AGAAATCAAAAAATTTGACAGCAGAATAAGAGGCATATTGATGGCCTCCGGTTCAACCACTTTTACTAAA
GTGGCCGCTAAATGGAACACTTCACTGATATCCCTTTTCACATACTTTAGAGAAGCCATTGTTGCCACGG
AGCCGTTATTAGATATCCTGGTGAAAGGAGAAACAAGAATTCAAAACCGTGTCAAACTTGGTTTAAATTC
GAAAATGCCAACAAGATTTCCACCTGCTGTTTTTTATACACCAAAAGAACTTGGTGGGTTGGGTATGATT
AGTGCTTCTCATATTTTAATTCCTGCATCTGACTTAAGTTGGTCAAAACAGACCGATACTGGAATTACGC
ATTTTCGTGCTGGTATGACGCACGAGGATGAAAAATTAATCCCAACTATCTTCCGTTACATCACTACTTG
GGAAAATGAATTTTTAGACTCTCAAAGGGTGTGGGCCGAGTATGCAACGAAAAGGCAGGAAGCTATTCAG
CAGAATAGGAGGTTAGCTTTTGAAGAACTTGAAGGATCGTGGGATCGTGGTATACCTCGTATTAGCACTT
TATTTCAAAGAGATCGACATACTCTAGCGTATGACAGAGGTCACAGAATCCGTAGGGAATTTAAACAGTA
CTCTCTAGAGAGAAACAGCCCCTTTTGGTGGACAAACTCCCACCATGACGGTAAATTATGGAATTTAAAT
GCCTATAGAACTGATGTGATTCAAGCCCTAGGAGGTATTGAAACAATTTTGGAACACACTTTATTTAAGG
GGACTGGTTTTAATTCATGGGAAGGTTTGTTTTGGGAAAAGGCGTCCGGGTTTGAGGATTCCATGCAATT
TAAGAAGCTAACTCATGCTCAAAGAACTGGTTTAAGCCAAATTCCAAATCGTAGATTTACCTTATGGTGG
TCACCAACTATTAACAGAGCAAATGTCTATGTCGGTTTCTTGGTGCAATTGGATCTGACTGGTATCTTCC
TCCATGGTAAAATTCCTACGTTAAAAATATCTTTAATTCAAATATTCCGTGCTCATTTGTGGCAAAAAAT
ACATGAAAGTATAGTTTTTGATATTTGTCAAATTCTCGATGGTGAGCTAGATGTTTTGCAAATTGAATCT
GTGACTAAAGAAACAGTGCATCCCCGCAAATCGTACAAGATGAATTCATCTGCCGCGGACATAACTATGG
AAAGTGTTCATGAATGGGAAGTTTCAAAACCCTCCCTATTACATGAAACAAATGACTCATTTAAGGGATT
GATTACCAACAAAATGTGGTTTGATGTACAATTGAGATACGGTGATTATGATTCTCATGATATATCTCGT
TATGTGAGGGCAAAATTCCTCGATTATACAACAGATAATGTCAGCATGTATCCCTCCCCAACAGGTGTTA
TGATCGGTATCGATTTGGCTTATAACATGTATGATGCCTATGGTAATTGGTTCAACGGATTAAAACCTTT
GATACAAAATAGTATGAGAACAATTATGAAAGCTAACCCAGCATTATATGTCCTTCGTGAACGTATTAGA
AAAGGTCTTCAAATATATCAATCTAGTGTACAGGAACCATTTTTAAACTCCTCAAACTATGCCGAGTTAT
TCAATAACGACATTAAACTCTTCGTTGACGACACTAATGTGTATAGAGTTACTTATCACAAGACTTTTGA
AGGGAACGTTGCTACAAAAGCAATTAATGGTTGCATTTTCACTTTAAATCCAAAGACTGGGCATCTGTTT
CTGAAAATTATCCATACCTCTGTATGGGCCGGTCAAAAACGTTTAAGCCAATTGGCCAAATGGAAAACAG
CTGAGGAAGTTAGTGCTCTTGTGAGATCTTTGCCCAAAGAAGAGCAGCCAAAACAAATTATCGTCACAAG
AAAGGCAATGCTTGATCCTTTAGAGGTTCACATGCTTGACTTTCCTAACATAGCAATCAGGCCAACAGAG
CTGCGACTACCATTTTCAGCTGCAATGTCAATAGATAAACTTTCTGATGTTGTGATGAAAGCTACTGAAC
CTCAGATGGTTCTGTTTAACATTTATGATGATTGGTTAGACCGTATTTCATCGTACACTGCATTTTCTAG
ACTTACACTACTTTTAAGAGCTTTAAAGACGAACGAGGAAAGTGCCAAAATGATTCTACTCAGTGACCCC
ACGATCACTATCAAATCGTACCATTTATGGCCTTCATTCACTGATGAACAATGGATCACTATCGAATCTC
AAATGAGAGATTTGATTTTGACTGAGTACGGCAGAAAATACAATGTCAATATATCTGCCTTAACTCAAAC
GGAAATTAAAGATATTATATTGGGTCAAAATATCAAGGCACCATCTGTGAAGAGACAAAAAATGGCTGAA
TTAGAAGCTGCCAGGTCAGAAAAGCAGAACGACGAAGAAGCTGCAGGTGCATCAACTGTTATGAAAACTA
AAACTATCAATGCGCAAGGTGAGGAGATAGTTGTAGTAGCTTCCGCTGATTACGAAAGTCAAACGTTTAG
T
[735 nt withheld, positions 6442-7176]
TTACAGTTTAGCGAATTGGCGGGGGACGAAGAGTTAGAGGCCGAACAAATCGATGTATTTAGCTGAATAT
ATTCCCCAATAAACTGGAATCTGTTATTTCATAGATATATATGTAAGTATAAGTTTGTATGTATAATATT
CAACGCATTTTTTATGCCAGTCGTAGTTGCTACCTACCACACGATGATGTATTATAATTTCGGAACTACT
TCAAAGCTACGCTTTCCGCACTATGAAAAGCTATAAGTATGTGAAAATTGGTCATTGACTGTGATTCTAT
TTCAAAAAGTAACCAAAGGAGATAGACATCGTTCGGACAGAAAATGGTCCGTTGTCACTCCCATTCCATT
ATGTCCTTCATATAGAAATTGGATATTCTTGTTTTCATTTCGCGCAATAAAGCAATTCCGTGCGGCAGAA
AGAACTTATATATATTTAACTGATCTTACGCTATTTATGGCAAAACTTGTGTTACATTTTTGAAGATAAA
GTTACAATCATTACGGCAGCCTCAAAACAAAATTGGGAGAAAACATACTCAAGTGAGTACTCATTTTGTG
CAAGCAAACACTGACAATTGAAGAGATCGTCAGGATGCCCGGAACGCCACAGAAGAACAAGAGGTCTGCG
AGTATATCTGTTTCACCTGCGAAGAAGACAGAGGAAAAAGAAATAATACAAAATGATTCAAAGGCGATAT
TATCTAAGCAAACTAAGAGGAAAAAAAAGTATGCTTTTGCTCCTATAAATAACTTAAATGGGAAGAACAC
CAAGGTATCCAATGCAAGTGTCCTAAAGTCAATAGCCGTTTCACAAGTACGAAATACATCAAGAACAAAA
GATATAAACAAAGCAGTTAGCAAGAGCGTAAAGCAATTACCAAATTCACAAGTTAAACCGAAACGGGAAA
TGTCTAATTTGAGTAGGCATCACGATTTCACTCAAGACGAGGACGGCCCCATGGAAGAAGTAATATGGAA
ATATTCACCTTTACAACGAGATATGTCCGACAAAACAACAAGCGCTGCCGAATACTCTGATGACTACGAA
GATGTCCAAAATCCCTCTTCTACACCTATAGTCCCTAATCGACTGAAAACTGTTCTTAGTTTCACAAATA
TCCAAGTACCCAACGCTGACGTAAATCAACTCATTCAAGAAAATGGAAATGAGCAAGTGCGTCCTAAACC
AGCAGAAATATCTACCAGGGAGTCTCTCCGTAATATAGATGATATTCTCGATGATATAGAGGGCGATTTA
ACTATAAAACCGACGATAACGAAATTCAGCGATTTGCCATCTTCACCCATCAAGGCACCCAACGTTGAAA
AAAAAGCAGAGGTGAATGCAGAAGAAGTAGATAAAATGGATTCAACAGGAGATAGCAACGATGGCGATGA
CTCTTTGATAGATATTTTAACTCAAAAGTATGTTGAGAAACGCAAGAGTGAGAGTCAGATAACAATTCAA
GGCAACACCAATCAAAAAAGTGGAGCCCAGGAAAGTTGTGGGAAGAATGATAACACAAAATCGAGAGGAG
AAATTGAAGATCATGAAAATGTAGACAATCAAGCCAAAACAGGCAATGCATTTTATGAGAATGAAGAAGA
CAGTAATTGCCAAAGAATTAAAAAAAATGAAAAAATAGAATACAATTCTTCAGACGAATTTTCAGACGAT
TCACTAATTGAACTATTGAACGAAACTCAAACACAAGTGGAACCTAACACTATTGAACAAGATTTAGACA
AAGTGGAGAAAATGGTCTCTGACGATTTGAGAATTGCTACTGATTCCACTTTATCCGCATATGCTCTCAG
AGCTAAGTCTGGTGCTCCAAGAGACGGCGTAGTACGATTAGTAATAGTAAGCTTACCTCCAATTCGCCCT
ATAGTGAGTCGTATTACAATTCACTGGCCGTCGTTTTACAACGTCGTGACTGGGAAAACCCTGGCGTTAC
CCAACTTAATCGCCTTGCAGCACATCCCCCTTTCGCCAGCTGGCGTAATAGCGAAGAGGCCCGCACCGAT
CGCCCTTCCCAACAGTTGCGCAGCCTGAATGGCGAATGG
[124 nt withheld, positions 9246-9369]
C
[91 nt withheld, positions 9371-9461]
A
[49 nt withheld, positions 9463-9511]
CCTTTGACGTTGGAGTCCACGTTCTTT
[37 nt withheld, positions 9539-9575]
ACCCTATCTCGGTCTATTCTTTTGATTTATAAGGGATTTTGCCGATTTCGGCCTATTGGTTAAAAAATGA
GCTGATTTAACAAAAATTTAACGCGAATTTTAACAAAATATTAACGCTTACAATTTCCTGATGCGGTATT
TTCTCCTTACGCATCTGTGCGGTATTTCACACCGCATAGATCCGTCGAGTTCAAGAGAAAAAAAAAGAAA
AAGCAAAAAGAAAAAAGGAAAGCGCGCCTCGTTCAGAATGACACGTATAGAATGATGCATTACCTTGTCA
TCTTCAGTATCATACTGTTCGTATACATACTTACTGACATTCATAGGTATACATATATACACATGTATAT
ATATCGTATGCTGCAGCTTTAAATAATCGGTGTCACTACATAAGAACACCTTTGGTGGAGGGAACATCGT
TGGTACCATTGGGCGAGGTGGCTTCTCTTATGGCAACCGCAAGAGCCTTGAACGCACTCTCACTACGGTG
ATGATCATTCTTGCCTCGCAGACAATCAACGTGGAGGGTAATTCTGCTAGCCTCTGCAAAGCTTTCAAGA
AAATGCGGGATCATCTCGCAAGAGAGATCTCCTACTTTCTCCCTTTGCAAACCAAGTTCGACAACTGCGT
ACGGCCTGTTCGAAAGATCTACCACCGCTCTGGAAAGTGCCTCATCCAAAGGCGCAAATCCTGATCCAAA
CCTTTTTACTCCACGCACGGCCCCTAGGGCCTCTTTAAAAGCTTGACCGAGAGCAATCCCGCAGTCTTCA
GTGGTGTGATGGTCGTCTATGTGTAAGTCACCAATGCACTCAACGATTAGCGACCAGCCGGAATGCTTGG
CCAGAGCATGTATCATATGGTCCAGAAACCCTATACCTGTGTGGACGTTAATCACTTGCGATTGTGTGGC
CTGTTCTGCTACTGCTTCTGCCTCTTTTTCTGGGAAGATCGAGTGCTCTATCGCTAGGGGACCACCCTTT
AAAGAGATCGCAATCTGAATCTTGGTTTCATTTGTAATACGCTTTACTAGGGCTTTCTGCTCTGTCATCT
TTGCCTTCGTTTATCTTGCCTGCTCATTTTTTAGTATATTCTTCGAAGAAATCACATTACTTTATATAAT
GTATAATTCATTATGTGATAATGCCAATCGCTAAGAAAAAAAAAGAGTCATCCGCTAGGTGGAAAAAAAA
AAATGAAAATCATTACCGAGGCATAAAAAAATATAGAGTGTACTAGAGGAGGCCAAGAGTAATAGAAAAA
GAAAATTGCGGGAAAGGACTGTGTTATGACTTCCCTGACTAATGCCGTGTTCAAACGATACCTGGCAGTG
ACTCCTAGCGCTCACCAAGCTCTTAAAACGGGAATTTATGGTGCACTCTCAGTACAATCTGCTCTGATGC
CGCATAGTTAAGCCAGCCCCGACACCCGCCAACACCCGCTGACGCGCCCTGACGGGCTTGTCTGCTCCCG
GCATCCGCTTACAGACAAGCTGTGACCGTCTCCGGGAGCTGCATGTGTCAGAGGTTTTCACCGTCATCAC
CGAAACGCGCGAGACGAAAGGGCCTCGTGATACGCCTATTTTTATAGGTTAATGTCATGATAATAATGGT
TTCTTAGGGTCCTTTTCATCACGTGCTATAAAAATAATTATAATTTAAATTTTTTAATATAAATATATAA
ATTAAAAATAGAAAGTAAAAAAAGAAATTAAAGAAAAAATAGTTTTTGTTTTCCGAAGATGTAAAAGACT
CTAGGGGGATCGCCAACAAATACTACCTTTTATCTTGCTCTTCCTGCTCTCAGGTATTAATGCCGAATTG
TTTCATCTTGTCTGTGTAGAAGACCACACACGAAAATCCTGTGATTTTACATTTTACTTATCGTTAATCG
AATGTATATCTATTTAATCTGCTTTTCTTGTCTAATAAATATATATGTAAAGTACGCTTTTTGTTGAAAT
TTTTTAAACCTTTGTTTATTTTTTTTTCTTCATTCCGTAACTCTTCTACCTTCTTTATTTACTTTCTAAA
ATCCAAATACAAAACATAAAAATAAATAAACACAGAGTAAATTCCCAAATTATTCCATCATTAAAAGATA
CGAGGCGCGTGTAAGTTACAGGCAAGCGATCCGTCAGGTGGCACTTTTCGGGGAAATGTGCGCGGAACCC
CTATTTGTTTATTTTTCTAAATACATTCAAATATGTATCCGCTCATGAGACAATAACCCTGATAAATGCT
TCAATAATATTGAAAAAGGAAGAGTATGAGTATTCAACATTTCCGTGTCGCCCTTATTCCCTTTTTTGCG
GCATTTTGCCTTCCTGTTTTTGCTCACCCAGAAACGCTGGTGAAAGTAAAAGATGCTGAAGATCAGTTGG
GTGCACGAGTGGGTTACATCGAACTGGATCTCAACAGCGGTAAGATCCTTGAGAGTTTTCGCCCCGAAGA
ACGTTTTCCAATGATGAGCACTTTTAAAGTTCTGCTATGTGGCGCGGTATTATCCCGTATTGACGCCGGG
CAAGAGCAACTCGGTCGCCGCATACACTATTCTCAGAATGACTTGGTTGAGTACTCACCAGTCACAGAAA
AGCATCTTACGGATGGCATGACAGTAAGAGAATTATGCAGTGCTGCCATAACCATGAGTGATAACACTGC
GGCCAACTTACTTCTGACAACGATCGGAGGACCGAAGGAGCTAACCGCTTTTTTGCACAACATGGGGGAT
CATGTAACTCGCCTTGATCGTTGGGAACCGGAGCTGAATGAAGCCATACCAAACGACGAGCGTGACACCA
CGATGCCTGTAGCAATGGCAACAACGTTGCGCAAACTATTAACTGGCGAACTACTTACTCTAGCTTCCCG
GCAACAATTAATAGACTGGATGGAGGCGGATAAAGTTGCAGGACCACTTCTGCGCTCGGCCCTTCCGGCT
GGCTGGTTTATTGCTGATAAATCTGGAGCCGGTGAGCGTGGGTCTCGCGGTATCATTGCAGCACTGGGGC
CAGATGGTAAGCCCTCCCGTATCGTAGTTATCTACACGACGGGGAGTCAGGCAACTATGGATGAACGAAA
TAGACAGATCGCTGAGATAGGTGCCTCACTGATTAAGCATTGGTAACTGTCAGACCAAGTTTACTCATAT
ATACTTTAGATTGATTTAAAACTTCATTTTTAATTTAAAAGGATCTAGGTGAAGATCCTTTTTGATAATC
TCATGACCAAAATCCCTTAACGTGAGTTTTCGTTCCACTGAGCGTCAGACCCCGTAGAAAAGATCAAAGG
ATCTTCTTGAGATCCTTTTTTTCTGCGCGTAATCTGCTGCTTGCAAACAAAAAAACCACCGCTACCAGCG
GTGGTTTGTTTGCCGGATCAAGAGCTACCAACTCTTTTTCCGAAGGTAACTGGCTTCAGCAGAGCGCAGA
TACCAAATACTGTTCTTCTAGTGTAGCCGTAGTTAGGCCACCACTTCAAGAACTCTGTAGCACCGCCTAC
ATACCTCGCTCTGCTAATCCTGTTACCAGTGGCTGCTGCCAGTGGCGATAAGTCGTGTCTTACCGGGTTG
GACTCAAGACGATAGTTACCGGATAAGGCGCAGCGGTCGGGCTGAACGGGGGGTTCGTGCACACAGCCCA
GCTTGGAGCGAACGACCTACACCGAACTGAGATACCTACAGCGTGAGCTATGAGAAAGCGCCACGCTTCC
CGAAGGGAGAAAGGCGGACAGGTATCCGGTAAGCGGCAGGGTCGGAACAGGAGAGCGCACGAGGGAGCTT
CCAGGGGGAAACGCCTGGTATCTTTATAGTCCTGTCGGGTTTCGCCACCTCTGACTTGAGCGTCGATTTT
TGTGATGCTCGTCAGGGGGGCGGAGCCTATGGAAAAACGCCAGCAACGCGGCCTTTTTACGGTTCCTGGC
CTTTTGCTGGCCTTTTGCTCACATGTTCTTTCCTGCGTTATCCCCTGATTCTGTGGATAACCGTATTACC
GCCTTTGAGTGAGCTGATACCGCTCGCCGCAGCCGAACGACCGAGCGCAGCGAGTCAGTGAGCGAGGAAG
CGGAAGAGCGCCCAATACGCAAACCGCCTCTCCCCGCGCGTTGGCCGATTCATTAATGCAGCTGGCACGA
CAGGTTTCCCGACTGGAAAGCGGGCAGTGAGCGCAACGCAATTAATGTGAGTTAGCTCACTCATTAGGCA
CCCCAGGCTTTACACTTTATGCTTCCGGCTCGTATGTTGTGTGGAATTGTGAGCGGATAACAATTTCACA
CAGGAAACAGCTATGACCATGATTACGCCAAGCTCGAAATTAACCCTCACTAAAGGGAACAAAAGCTGGT
ACCGGGCCCCCCCTCGAGACTTCAAAGCATGGTTTGGTTTGGGCCAGGCTTATGCTCTCCTGGACATGCA
TTTATATTCTCTTTACTACTTCCAGAAAGCTTGCACTTTGAAACCTTGGGATCGTCGGATTTGGCAAGTA
TTGGGAGAATGTTATAGTAAGACGGGAAATAAGGTAGAAGCTATAAAATGCTACAAAAGATCCATAAAAG
CTTCACAAACGGTCGATCAAAATACTTCAATATATTACCGGTTAGCGCAACTATATGAAGAACTTGAAGA
CTTGCAAGAATGTAAGAAGTTCATGATGAAATGTGTAGATGTGGAAGAACTTCTGGAAGGTATAGTAACA
GATGAAACCGTGAAGGCTAGGCTTTGGCTGGCAATATTTGAGATTAAGGCAGGAAACTACCAATTGGCTT
ATGATTATGCCATGGGGGTATCTAGTGGAACGTCTCAAGAGATTGAAGAGGCTCGTATGCTGGCTCGGGA
GTGCAGAAGGCATATGTAGTGAAGTGAACATACACATAGCTATTCGTACTAAATGATATGAAATTTTTAT
AAATGCCAGGCTATATAGCTATTTAAAGTGACCATGGCAGAAGGATGAACCGAGGTAATACGGCTAGTAC
AAAAGCAACAAAGTTAGGAATACAATTTGAGAAACGAAGACCATAGAAAATACTTGTGCGATTGAACTTC
CTTCCAAAAAAAAAATAGCGTCAAAGAAAG
Features (pLannotate 1.2.2; 21 found; start..end, strand, type, name):
      1..7239    +  CDS            PRP8 (sequence partly withheld): PRP8_YEAST - Also known as DBF3, DNA39, RNA8, SLT21, USA2. Experimental evidence at protein level: Swiss-Prot protein existence level 1. Functions as a scaffold that mediates the ordered assembly of spliceosomal proteins and snRNAs. Required for association of BRR2 with the spliceosomal U5 snRNP, and the subsequent assembly of the U4/U6-U5 tri-snRNP complex. Functions as scaffold that positions spliceosomal U2, U5 and U6 snRNAs at splice sites on pre-mRNA substrates, so that splicing can occur. Interacts with both the 5' and the 3' splice site, as well as the branch region. Has a role in branc
   7771..9051    +  CDS            DNA2 (fragment): DNA2_YEAST - Experimental evidence at protein level: Swiss-Prot protein existence level 1. Key enzyme involved in DNA replication and DNA repair. Involved in Okazaki fragments processing by cleaving long flaps that escape FEN1: flaps that are longer than 27 nucleotides are coated by replication protein A complex (RPA), leading to recruit DNA2 which cleaves the flap until it is too short to bind RPA and becomes a substrate for FEN1. Also involved in 5'-end resection of DNA during double-strand break (DSB) repair by mediating the cleavage of 5'-ssDNA. Possesses different enzymatic activities, su
   9064..9082    -  promoter       T7 promoter: promoter for bacteriophage T7 RNA polymerase
   9085..9242    +  CDS            lacZα (fragment): LacZα fragment of β-galactosidase; lacZ fragment
   9246..9674    +  rep_origin     f1 ori (sequence partly withheld): f1 bacteriophage origin of replication; arrow indicates direction of (+) strand synthesis
   9702..9753    -  misc_feature   bom (fragment): basis of mobility region from pBR322
   9961..10623   -  CDS            HIS3: imidazoleglycerol-phosphate dehydratase, required for histidine biosynthesis; S. cerevisiae HIS3; yeast auxotrophic marker
  10624..10811   -  promoter       HIS3 promoter: S. cerevisiae HIS3
  10861..10941   +  CDS            MRM1 (fragment): MRM1_YEAST - Also known as PET56 From Saccharomyces cerevisiae (strain ATCC 204508 / S288c) (Baker's yeast).
  10942..10991   -  misc_feature   bom (fragment): basis of mobility region from pBR322
  11093..11128   -  CDS            rop (fragment): Rop protein, which maintains plasmids at low copy number; rop
  11203..11706   +  misc_feature   CEN/ARS: S. cerevisiae CEN6 centromere fused to an autonomously replicating sequence
  11736..11840   +  promoter       AmpR promoter: bla
  11841..12701   +  CDS            AmpR: β-lactamase; bla; confers resistance to ampicillin, carbenicillin, and related antibiotics
  12872..13460   +  rep_origin     ori: high-copy-number ColE1/pMB1/pBR322/pUC origin of replication
  13643..13735   +  CDS            lacI (fragment): lac repressor; lacI; The lac repressor binds to the lac operator to inhibit transcription in E. coli. This inhibition can be relieved by adding lactose or isopropyl-β-D-thiogalactopyranoside (IPTG).
  13748..13769   +  protein_bind   CAP binding site: CAP binding activates transcription in the presence of cAMP. E. coli catabolite activator protein
  13784..13814   +  promoter       lac promoter: promoter for the E. coli lac operon
  13818..13840   +  protein_bind   lac operator (fragment): The lac repressor binds to the lac operator to inhibit transcription in E. coli. This inhibition can be relieved by adding lactose or isopropyl-β-D-thiogalactopyranoside (IPTG). lac repressor encoded by lacI
  13883..13901   +  promoter       T3 promoter: promoter for bacteriophage T3 RNA polymerase
  13927..14421   +  CDS            CDC23 (fragment): CDC23_YEAST - Experimental evidence at protein level: Swiss-Prot protein existence level 1. Component of the anaphase promoting complex/cyclosome (APC/C), a cell cycle-regulated E3 ubiquitin-protein ligase complex that controls progression through mitosis and the G1 phase of the cell cycle. The APC/C is thought to confer substrate specificity and, in the presence of ubiquitin-conjugating E2 enzymes, it catalyzes the formation of protein-ubiquitin conjugates that are subsequently degraded by the 26S proteasome. In early mitosis, the APC/C is activated by CDC20 and targets securin PDS1, the B-ty
