[The description below was written by a language model from this plasmid's Addgene catalogue record and pLannotate feature annotations shown in this document.]
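Description:
pRS313 - prp8 V1862Y is a yeast–E. coli shuttle plasmid of about 14.6 kb, built on the low-copy centromeric pRS313 backbone and carrying a mutant allele of the Saccharomyces cerevisiae splicing factor gene PRP8. In yeast it is maintained through a CEN6/ARS element, which gives stable segregation at roughly single-copy levels, and it is selected by histidine prototrophy through the HIS3 marker with its own promoter. In bacteria it replicates from a ColE1/pUC-type origin and confers ampicillin resistance through β-lactamase. An f1 origin, remnants of the lacZα/lac promoter region, and flanking T3 and T7 promoters are standard leftovers of the pRS multiple cloning site.

The insert is a genomic fragment containing the full PRP8 open reading frame (about 7.2 kb), annotated together with partial coding sequences of the neighbouring genes CDC23 upstream and DNA2 downstream. No heterologous yeast promoter is annotated. The presence of flanking chromosomal sequence suggests that PRP8 is expressed from its native regulatory regions, although the record does not state this explicitly. Prp8 is a large U5 snRNP protein that acts as a scaffold at the spliceosome's catalytic core, positioning the snRNAs and contacting the splice sites and branch region. The V1862Y substitution is the recorded mutation, and the associated publication concerns a structural toggle in the Prp8 RNaseH domain that balances splicing fidelity against catalytic efficiency. The plasmid therefore appears intended for introducing this prp8 allele into yeast to study its effects on splicing. The catalogue purpose field says only "yeast vector".
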