Addgene plasmid #90972: pRS313 - prp8 V1862Y
Purpose: yeast vector
Depositing lab: Christine Guthrie. Depositing organization: University of California, San Francisco (UCSF). Publication: Structural toggle in the RNaseH domain of Prp8 helps balance splicing fidelity and catalytic efficiency. Mayerle M, Raghavan M, Ledoux S, Price A, Stepankiw N, Hadjivassiliou H, Moehle EA, Mendoza SD, Pleiss JA, Guthrie C, Abelson J. Proc Natl Acad Sci U S A. 2017 Apr 17. pii: 201701462. doi: 10.1073/pnas.1701462114. PubMed 28416677.
Backbone
  Vector backbone: pRS313
  Vector type: Yeast Expression
  Selectable markers: HIS3
Growth in bacteria
  Bacterial resistance: Ampicillin, 100 μg/mL
  Growth temperature: 37°C
  Growth strain: DH5alpha
  Copy number: Unknown
Gene/Insert
  Gene/Insert name: PRP8
  Species: S. cerevisiae (budding yeast)
  Mutation: V1862Y
  Entrez Gene: PRP8 (a.k.a. YHR165C, DBF3, DNA39, RNA8, SLT21, USA2)
Resource information
  A portion of this plasmid was derived from a plasmid made by: Kuhn and Brow, Genetics 155: 1667–1682; Price et al., RNA. 2014 Jan;20(1):46-60
Terms and licenses: Academic/Nonprofit Terms; Industry Terms: Not Available to Industry
How to cite: pRS313 - prp8 V1862Y was a gift from Christine Guthrie (Addgene plasmid # 90972 ; http://n2t.net/addgene:90972 ; RRID:Addgene_90972)
